>Addgene plasmid #128880 | pMV21 | addgene full sequence | sequence record 252813 | Addgene NGS Result
TGCATCTAGATATCGGGATCCCGGTCTCGGTATGCATAGCTTCAAAATGTTTCTACTCCTTTTTTACTCT
TCCAGATTTTCTCGGACTCCGCGCATCGCCGTACCACTTCAAAACACCCAAGCACAGCATACTAAATTTC
CCCTCTTTCTTCCTCTAGGGTGTCGTTAATTACCCGTACTAAAGGTTTGGAAAAGAAAAAAGAGATCGCC
TCGTTTCTTTTTCTTCGTCGAAAAAGGCAATAAAAATTTTTATCACGTTTCTTTTTCTTGAAAATTTTTT
TTTTGATTTTTTTCTCTTTCGATGACCTCCCATTGATATTTAAGTTAATAAACGGTCTTCAATTTCTCAA
GTTTCAGTTTCATTTTTCTTGTTCTATTACAACTTTTTTTACTTCTTGCTCATTAGAAAGAAAGCATAGC
AATCTAATCTAAGTTTTGAACAGAGACCGGGCCCGTCGACTGCAGAGGCCTGCATGCAAGCTTGGCGTAA
TCATGGTCATAGCTGTTTCCTGTGTGAAATTGTTATCCGCTCACAATTCCACACAACATACGAGCCGGAA
GCATAAAGTGTAAAGCCTGGGGTGCCTAATGAGTGAGCTAACTCACATTAATTGCGTTGCGCTCACTGCC
CGCTTTCCAGTCGGGAAACCTGTCGTGCCAGCTGCATTAATGAATCGGCCAACGCGCGGGGAGAGGCGGT
TTGCGTATTGGGCGCTCTTCCGCTTCCTCGCTCACTGACTCGCTGCGCTCGGTCGTTCGGCTGCGGCGAG
CGGTATCAGCTCACTCAAAGGCGGTAATACGGTTATCCACAGAATCAGGGGATAACGCAGGAAAGAACAT
GTGAGCAAAAGGCCAGCAAAAGGCCAGGAACCGTAAAAAGGCCGCGTTGCTGGCGTTTTTCCATAGGCTC
CGCCCCCCTGACGAGCATCACAAAAATCGACGCTCAAGTCAGAGGTGGCGAAACCCGACAGGACTATAAA
GATACCAGGCGTTTCCCCCTGGAAGCTCCCTCGTGCGCTCTCCTGTTCCGACCCTGCCGCTTACCGGATA
CCTGTCCGCCTTTCTCCCTTCGGGAAGCGTGGCGCTTTCTCATAGCTCACGCTGTAGGTATCTCAGTTCG
GTGTAGGTCGTTCGCTCCAAGCTGGGCTGTGTGCACGAACCCCCCGTTCAGCCCGACCGCTGCGCCTTAT
CCGGTAACTATCGTCTTGAGTCCAACCCGGTAAGACACGACTTATCGCCACTGGCAGCAGCCACTGGTAA
CAGGATTAGCAGAGCGAGGTATGTAGGCGGTGCTACAGAGTTCTTGAAGTGGTGGCCTAACTACGGCTAC
ACTAGAAGAACAGTATTTGGTATCTGCGCTCTGCTGAAGCCAGTTACCTTCGGAAAAAGAGTTGGTAGCT
CTTGATCCGGCAAACAAACCACCGCTGGTAGCGGTGGTTTTTTTGTTTGCAAGCAGCAGATTACGCGCAG
AAAAAAAGGATCTCAAGAAGATCCTTTGATCTTTTCTACGGGGTCTGACGCTCAGTGGAACGAAAACTCA
CGTTAAGGGATTTTGGTCATGAGATTATCAAAAAGGATCTTCACCTAGATCCTTTTAAATTAAAAATGAA
GTTTTAAATCAATCTAAAGTATATATGAGTAAACTTGGTCTGACAGTTACCAATGCTTAATCAGTGAGGC
ACCTATCTCAGCGATCTGTCTATTTCGTTCATCCATAGTTGCCTGACTCCCCGTCGTGTAGATAACTACG
ATACGGGAGGGCTTACCATCTGGCCCCAGTGCTGCAATGATACCGCGAGATCCACGCTCACCGGCTCCAG
ATTTATCAGCAATAAACCAGCCAGCCGGAAGGGCCGAGCGCAGAAGTGGTCCTGCAACTTTATCCGCCTC
CATCCAGTCTATTAATTGTTGCCGGGAAGCTAGAGTAAGTAGTTCGCCAGTTAATAGTTTGCGCAACGTT
GTTGCCATTGCTACAGGCATCGTGGTGTCACGCTCGTCGTTTGGTATGGCTTCATTCAGCTCCGGTTCCC
AACGATCAAGGCGAGTTACATGATCCCCCATGTTGTGCAAAAAAGCGGTTAGCTCCTTCGGTCCTCCGAT
CGTTGTCAGAAGTAAGTTGGCCGCAGTGTTATCACTCATGGTTATGGCAGCACTGCATAATTCTCTTACT
GTCATGCCATCCGTAAGATGCTTTTCTGTGACTGGTGAGTACTCAACCAAGTCATTCTGAGAATAGTGTA
TGCGGCGACCGAGTTGCTCTTGCCCGGCGTCAATACGGGATAATACCGCGCCACATAGCAGAACTTTAAA
AGTGCTCATCATTGGAAAACGTTCTTCGGGGCGAAAACTCTCAAGGATCTTACCGCTGTTGAGATCCAGT
TCGATGTAACCCACTCGTGCACCCAACTGATCTTCAGCATCTTTTACTTTCACCAGCGTTTCTGGGTGAG
CAAAAACAGGAAGGCAAAATGCCGCAAAAAAGGGAATAAGGGCGACACGGAAATGTTGAATACTCATACT
CTTCCTTTTTCAATATTATTGAAGCATTTATCAGGGTTATTGTCTCATGAGCGGATACATATTTGAATGT
ATTTAGAAAAATAAACAAATAGGGGTTCCGCGCACATTTCCCCGAAAAGTGCCACCTGACGTCTAAGAAA
CCATTATTATCATGACATTAACCTATAAAAATAGGCGTATCACGAGGCCCTTTCGTCTCGCGCGTTTCGG
TGATGACGGTGAAAACCTCTGACACATGCAGCTCCCGGAGACGGTCACAGCTTGTCTGTAAGCGGATGCC
GGGAGCAGACAAGCCCGTCAGGGCGCGTCAGCGGGTGTTGGCGGGTGTCGGGGCTGGCTTAACTATGCGG
CATCAGAGCAGATTGTACTGAGAGTGCACCATATGCGGTGTGAAATACCGCACAGATGCGTAAGGAGAAA
ATACCGCATCAGGCGCCATTCGCCATTCAGGCTGCGCAACTGTTGGGAAGGGCGATCGGTGCGGGCCTCT
TCGCTATTACGCCAGCTGGCGAAAGGGGGATGTGCTGCAAGGCGATTAAGTTGGGTAACGCCAGGGTTTT
CCCAGTCACGACGTTGTAAAACGACGGCCAGTGAATTCGAGCTCGGTACCTCGCGAA
Features (pLannotate 1.2.2; 11 found; start..end, strand, type, name):
     35..433     +  promoter       TEF1 promoter: S. cerevisiae TEF1; promoter for EF-1α
    520..536     -  protein_bind   lac operator: The lac repressor binds to the lac operator to inhibit transcription in E. coli. This inhibition can be relieved by adding lactose or isopropyl-β-D-thiogalactopyranoside (IPTG). lac repressor encoded by lacI
    544..574     -  promoter       lac promoter: promoter for the E. coli lac operon
    589..610     -  protein_bind   CAP binding site: CAP binding activates transcription in the presence of cAMP. E. coli catabolite activator protein
    623..715     -  CDS            lacI (fragment): lac repressor; lacI; The lac repressor binds to the lac operator to inhibit transcription in E. coli. This inhibition can be relieved by adding lactose or isopropyl-β-D-thiogalactopyranoside (IPTG).
    898..1486    -  rep_origin     ori: high-copy-number ColE1/pMB1/pBR322/pUC origin of replication
   1657..2517    -  CDS            AmpR: β-lactamase; bla; confers resistance to ampicillin, carbenicillin, and related antibiotics
   2518..2622    -  promoter       AmpR promoter: bla
   2717..2752    +  CDS            rop (fragment): Rop protein, which maintains plasmids at low copy number; rop
   2854..2953    +  misc_feature   bom (fragment): basis of mobility region from pBR322
   2959..3116    -  CDS            lacZα (fragment): LacZα fragment of β-galactosidase; lacZ fragment
