[The description below was written by a language model from this plasmid's Addgene catalogue record and pLannotate feature annotations shown in this document.]
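Description:
pMV21 is a small part-donor plasmid from the COSPLAY toolbox, a modular system for combinatorial assembly of yeast expression plasmids. It is built on pUC57BsaI, a pUC57-derived cloning backbone, and has a total size of about 3.1 kb. It is not itself a yeast-replicating vector. The annotated features include no yeast origin, centromere or auxotrophic marker, only the elements needed for propagation in E. coli. These are a high-copy ColE1/pUC-type origin and the β-lactamase gene with its own promoter for ampicillin selection. The remaining annotations are typical pUC-family backbone remnants with no role in the module's function: the lac promoter, operator and CAP binding site, and fragments of lacZα, lacI, rop and the pBR322 bom region.

The payload is the Saccharomyces cerevisiae TEF1 promoter, a roughly 400 bp element that normally drives the translation elongation factor EF-1α gene and is widely used for strong constitutive expression in budding yeast. It was inserted by MEGAWHOP whole-plasmid cloning, flanked by defined four-nucleotide sequences on each side. Given the backbone's name and the "Position 2 module" designation, these presumably serve as overhangs released by BsaI (type IIS) digestion, so that the promoter ligates in a fixed order and orientation with modules for the neighbouring positions, although the record does not spell out the assembly mechanism. No coding sequence, tag or terminator is present. pMV21 is used as the promoter building block when a TEF1-driven expression cassette is assembled into a final yeast plasmid with other modules of the toolbox.
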