Addgene plasmid #128880: pMV21
Purpose: Position 2 module- Tef1 promoter
Depositing lab: Gilles Charvin. Depositing organization: Institut de Genetique et de Biologie Moleculaire et Cellulaire (IGBMC). Publication: COSPLAY: An expandable toolbox for combinatorial and swift generation of expression plasmids in yeast. Goulev Y, Matifas A, Heyer V, Reina-San-Martin B, Charvin G. PLoS One. 2019 Aug 28;14(8):e0220694. doi: 10.1371/journal.pone.0220694. eCollection 2019. PubMed 31461461.
Backbone
  Vector backbone: pUC57BsaI
  Backbone size w/o insert (bp): 2724
  Total vector size (bp): 3135
  Modifications to backbone: Insertion of TATG-Tef1p-GAAC by MEGAWHOP
  Vector type: Yeast Expression, Synthetic Biology
Growth in bacteria
  Bacterial resistance: Ampicillin, 100 μg/mL
  Growth temperature: 37°C
  Growth strain: DH5alpha
  Copy number: Unknown
Gene/Insert
  Gene/Insert name: Tef1 promoter
  Species: S. cerevisiae (budding yeast)
  Insert size (bp): 411
Terms and licenses: Academic/Nonprofit Terms; Industry Terms: Not Available to Industry
Depositor comments: Please visit https://www.biorxiv.org/content/10.1101/630277v1 for BioRxiv preprint.
How to cite: pMV21 was a gift from Gilles Charvin (Addgene plasmid # 128880 ; http://n2t.net/addgene:128880 ; RRID:Addgene_128880)
